>Addgene plasmid #14265 | pAG415GAL-ccdB-TAP | depositor full sequence | sequence record 7928 | Author sequence
GACGAAAGGGCCTCGTGATACGCCTATTTTTATAGGTTAATGTCATGATAATAATGGTTTCTTAGGACGG
ATCGCTTGCCTGTAACTTACACGCGCCTCGTATCTTTTAATGATGGAATAATTTGGGAATTTACTCTGTG
TTTATTTATTTTTATGTTTTGTATTTGGATTTTAGAAAGTAAATAAAGAAGGTAGAAGAGTTACGGAATG
AAGAAAAAAAAATAAACAAAGGTTTAAAAAATTTCAACAAAAAGCGTACTTTACATATATATTTATTAGA
CAAGAAAAGCAGATTAAATAGATATACATTCGATTAACGATAAGTAAAATGTAAAATCACAGGATTTTCG
TGTGTGGTCTTCTACACAGACAAGATGAAACAATTCGGCATTAATACCTGAGAGCAGGAAGAGCAAGATA
AAAGGTAGTATTTGTTGGCGATCCCCCTAGAGTCTTTTACATCTTCGGAAAACAAAAACTATTTTTTCTT
TAATTTCTTTTTTTACTTTCTATTTTTAATTTATATATTTATATTAAAAAATTTAAATTATAATTATTTT
TATAGCACGTGATGAAAAGGACCCAGGTGGCACTTTTCGGGGAAATGTGCGCGGAACCCCTATTTGTTTA
TTTTTCTAAATACATTCAAATATGTATCCGCTCATGAGACAATAACCCTGATAAATGCTTCAATAATATT
GAAAAAGGAAGAGTATGAGTATTCAACATTTCCGTGTCGCCCTTATTCCCTTTTTTGCGGCATTTTGCCT
TCCTGTTTTTGCTCACCCAGAAACGCTGGTGAAAGTAAAAGATGCTGAAGATCAGTTGGGTGCACGAGTG
GGTTACATCGAACTGGATCTCAACAGCGGTAAGATCCTTGAGAGTTTTCGCCCCGAAGAACGTTTTCCAA
TGATGAGCACTTTTAAAGTTCTGCTATGTGGCGCGGTATTATCCCGTATTGACGCCGGGCAAGAGCAACT
CGGTCGCCGCATACACTATTCTCAGAATGACTTGGTTGAGTACTCACCAGTCACAGAAAAGCATCTTACG
GATGGCATGACAGTAAGAGAATTATGCAGTGCTGCCATAACCATGAGTGATAACACTGCGGCCAACTTAC
TTCTGACAACGATCGGAGGACCGAAGGAGCTAACCGCTTTTTTGCACAACATGGGGGATCATGTAACTCG
CCTTGATCGTTGGGAACCGGAGCTGAATGAAGCCATACCAAACGACGAGCGTGACACCACGATGCCTGTA
GCAATGGCAACAACGTTGCGCAAACTATTAACTGGCGAACTACTTACTCTAGCTTCCCGGCAACAATTAA
TAGACTGGATGGAGGCGGATAAAGTTGCAGGACCACTTCTGCGCTCGGCCCTTCCGGCTGGCTGGTTTAT
TGCTGATAAATCTGGAGCCGGTGAGCGTGGGTCTCGCGGTATCATTGCAGCACTGGGGCCAGATGGTAAG
CCCTCCCGTATCGTAGTTATCTACACGACGGGGAGTCAGGCAACTATGGATGAACGAAATAGACAGATCG
CTGAGATAGGTGCCTCACTGATTAAGCATTGGTAACTGTCAGACCAAGTTTACTCATATATACTTTAGAT
TGATTTAAAACTTCATTTTTAATTTAAAAGGATCTAGGTGAAGATCCTTTTTGATAATCTCATGACCAAA
ATCCCTTAACGTGAGTTTTCGTTCCACTGAGCGTCAGACCCCGTAGAAAAGATCAAAGGATCTTCTTGAG
ATCCTTTTTTTCTGCGCGTAATCTGCTGCTTGCAAACAAAAAAACCACCGCTACCAGCGGTGGTTTGTTT
GCCGGATCAAGAGCTACCAACTCTTTTTCCGAAGGTAACTGGCTTCAGCAGAGCGCAGATACCAAATACT
GTCCTTCTAGTGTAGCCGTAGTTAGGCCACCACTTCAAGAACTCTGTAGCACCGCCTACATACCTCGCTC
TGCTAATCCTGTTACCAGTGGCTGCTGCCAGTGGCGATAAGTCGTGTCTTACCGGGTTGGACTCAAGACG
ATAGTTACCGGATAAGGCGCAGCGGTCGGGCTGAACGGGGGGTTCGTGCACACAGCCCAGCTTGGAGCGA
ACGACCTACACCGAACTGAGATACCTACAGCGTGAGCTATGAGAAAGCGCCACGCTTCCCGAAGGGAGAA
AGGCGGACAGGTATCCGGTAAGCGGCAGGGTCGGAACAGGAGAGCGCACGAGGGAGCTTCCAGGGGGAAA
CGCCTGGTATCTTTATAGTCCTGTCGGGTTTCGCCACCTCTGACTTGAGCGTCGATTTTTGTGATGCTCG
TCAGGGGGGCGGAGCCTATGGAAAAACGCCAGCAACGCGGCCTTTTTACGGTTCCTGGCCTTTTGCTGGC
CTTTTGCTCACATGTTCTTTCCTGCGTTATCCCCTGATTCTGTGGATAACCGTATTACCGCCTTTGAGTG
AGCTGATACCGCTCGCCGCAGCCGAACGACCGAGCGCAGCGAGTCAGTGAGCGAGGAAGCGGAAGAGCGC
CCAATACGCAAACCGCCTCTCCCCGCGCGTTGGCCGATTCATTAATGCAGCTGGCACGACAGGTTTCCCG
ACTGGAAAGCGGGCAGTGAGCGCAACGCAATTAATGTGAGTTACCTCACTCATTAGGCACCCCAGGCTTT
ACACTTTATGCTTCCGGCTCCTATGTTGTGTGGAATTGTGAGCGGATAACAATTTCACACAGGAAACAGC
TATGACCATGATTACGCCAAGCGCGCAATTAACCCTCACTAAAGGGAACAAAAGCTGGAGCTCTAGTACG
GATTAGAAGCCGCCGAGCGGGCGACAGCCCTCCGACGGAAGACTCTCCTCCGTGCGTCCTCGTCTTCACC
GGTCGCGTTCCTGAAACGCAGATGTGCCTCGCGCCGCACTGCTCCGAACAATAAAGATTCTACAATACTA
GCTTTTATGGTTATGAAGAGGAAAAATTGGCAGTAACCTGGCCCCACAAACCTTCAAATTAACGAATCAA
ATTAACAACCATAGGATGATAATGCGATTAGTTTTTTAGCCTTATTTCTGGGGTAATTAATCAGCGAAGC
GATGATTTTTGATCTATTAACAGATATATAAATGGAAAAGCTGCATAACCACTTTAACTAATACTTTCAA
CATTTTCAGTTTGTATTACTTCTTATTCAAATGTCATAAAAGTATCAACAAAAAATTGTTAATATACCTC
TATACTTTAACGTCAAGGAGAAAAAACCCCGGATTCTAGAACTAGTGGATCCCCCATCACAAGTTTGTAC
AAAAAAGCTGAACGAGAAACGTAAAATGATATAAATATCAATATATTAAATTAGATTTTGCATAAAAAAC
AGACTACATAATACTGTAAAACACAACATATCCAGTCACTATGGCGGCCGCATTAGGCACCCCAGGCTTT
ACACTTTATGCTTCCGGCTCGTATAATGTGTGGATTTTGAGTTAGGATCCGTCGAGATTTTCAGGAGCTA
AGGAAGCTAAAATGGAGAAAAAAATCACTGGATATACCACCGTTGATATATCCCAATGGCATCGTAAAGA
ACATTTTGAGGCATTTCAGTCAGTTGCTCAATGTACCTATAACCAGACCGTTCAGCTGGATATTACGGCC
TTTTTAAAGACCGTAAAGAAAAATAAGCACAAGTTTTATCCGGCCTTTATTCACATTCTTGCCCGCCTGA
TGAATGCTCATCCGGAATTCCGTATGGCAATGAAAGACGGTGAGCTGGTGATATGGGATAGTGTTCACCC
TTGTTACACCGTTTTCCATGAGCAAACTGAAACGTTTTCATCGCTCTGGAGTGAATACCACGACGATTTC
CGGCAGTTTCTACACATATATTCGCAAGATGTGGCGTGTTACGGTGAAAACCTGGCCTATTTCCCTAAAG
GGTTTATTGAGAATATGTTTTTCGTCTCAGCCAATCCCTGGGTGAGTTTCACCAGTTTTGATTTAAACGT
GGCCAATATGGACAACTTCTTCGCCCCCGTTTTCACCATGGGCAAATATTATACGCAAGGCGACAAGGTG
CTGATGCCGCTGGCGATTCAGGTTCATCATGCCGTCTGTGATGGCTTCCATGTCGGCAGAATGCTTAATG
AATTACAACAGTACTGCGATGAGTGGCAGGGCGGGGCGTAAACGCCGCGTGGATCCGGCTTACTAAAAGC
CAGATAACAGTATGCGTATTTGCGCGCTGATTTTTGCGGTATAAGAATATATACTGATATGTATACCCGA
AGTATGTCAAAAAGAGGTATGCTATGAAGCAGCGTATTACAGTGACAGTTGACAGCGACAGCTATCAGTT
GCTCAAGGCATATATGATGTCAATATCTCCGGTCTGGTAAGCACAACCATGCAGAATGAAGCCCGTCGTC
TGCGTGCCGAACGCTGGAAAGCGGAAAATCAGGAAGGGATGGCTGAGGTCGCCCGGTTTATTGAAATGAA
CGGCTCTTTTGCTGACGAGAACAGGGGCTGGTGAAATGCAGTTTAAGGTTTACACCTATAAAAGAGAGAG
CCGTTATCGTCTGTTTGTGGATGTACAGAGTGATATTATTGACACGCCCGGGCGACGGATGGTGATCCCC
CTGGCCAGTGCACGTCTGCTGTCAGATAAAGTCTCCCGTGAACTTTACCCGGTGGTGCATATCGGGGATG
AAAGCTGGCGCATGATGACCACCGATATGGCCAGTGTGCCGGTCTCCGTTATCGGGGAAGAAGTGGCTGA
TCTCAGCCACCGCGAAAATGACATCAAAAACGCCATTAACCTGATGTTCTGGGGAATATAAATGTCAGGC
TCCCTTATACACAGCCAGTCTGCAGGTCGACCATAGTGACTGGATATGTTGTGTTTTACAGTATTATGTA
GTCTGTTTTTTATGCAAAATCTAATTTAATATATTGATATTTATATCATTTTACGTTTCTCGTTCAGCTT
TCTTGTACAAAGTGGTGATGGGCTGCAGGAATTCGATATCAAGCTTATCGATAGGTGGACCAGGTGGTGG
AATGAAGCGACGATGGAAAAAGAATTTCATAGCCGTCTCAGCAGCCAACCGCTTTAAGAAAATCTCATCC
TCCGGGGCACTTGATTATGGTACCCCAACTACTGCTTCTGAAAATCTATATTTTCAAGGTGAACTAAAAA
CTGCTGCTTTGGCTCAACATGCGATTAAGGGTGAAGCTCAAAAACTTAATGACTCTCAAGCTCCAAAAGC
TGATGCGCAACAAAATAACTTCAACAAAGATCAACAAAGCGCCTTCTATGAAATCTTGAACATGCCTAAC
TTAAACGAAGCGCAACGTAACGGCTTCATTCAAAGTCTTAAAGACGACCCAAGCCAAAGCACTAACGTTT
TAGGTGAAGCTAAAAAATTAAACGAATCTCAAGCACCGAAAGCTGATAACAATTTCAACAAAGAACAACA
AAATGCTTTCTATGAAATCTTGAATATGCCTAACTTAAACGAAGAACAACGCAATGGTTTCATCCAAAGC
TTAAAAGATGACCCAAGCCAAAGTGCTAACCTATTGTCAGAAGCTAAAAAGTTAAATGAATCTCAAGCAC
CGAAAGCGGATAACAAATTCAACAAAGAACAACAAAATGCTTTCTATGAAATCTTACATTTACCTAACTT
AAACGAAGAACAACGCAATGGTTTCATCCAAAGCCTAAAAGATGACCCAAGCCAAAGCGCTAACCTTTTA
GCAGAAGCTAAAAAGCTAAATGATGCTCAAGCACCAAAAGCTGACAACAAATTCAACAAAGAACAACAAA
ATGCTTTCTATGAAATTTTACATTTACCTAACTTAACTGAAGAACAACGTAACGGCTTCATCCAAAGCCT
TAAAGACGATCCTTCGGTGAGCAAAGAACAGTCACTCGAGTCATGTAATTAGTTATGTCACGCTTACATT
CACGCCCTCCCCCCACATCCGCTCTAACCGAAAAGGAAGGAGTTAGACAACCTGAAGTCTAGGTCCCTAT
TTATTTTTTTATAGTTATGTTAGTATTAAGAACGTTATTTATATTTCAAATTTTTCTTTTTTTTCTGTAC
AGACGCGTGTACGCATGTAACATTATACTGAAAACCTTGCTTGAGAAGGTTTTGGGACGCTCGAAGGCTT
TAATTTGCGGCCGGTACCCAATTCGCCCTATAGTGAGTCGTATTACGCGCGCTCACTGGCCGTCGTTTTA
CAACGTCGTGACTGGGAAAACCCTGGCGTTACCCAACTTAATCGCCTTGCAGCACATCCCCCTTTCGCCA
GCTGGCGTAATAGCGAAGAGGCCCGCACCGATCGCCCTTCCCAACAGTTGCGCAGCCTGAATGGCGAATG
GCGCG
[124 nt withheld, positions 6376-6499]
C
[91 nt withheld, positions 6501-6591]
A
[49 nt withheld, positions 6593-6641]
CCTTTGACGTTGGAGTCCACGTTCTTT
[37 nt withheld, positions 6669-6705]
ACCCTATCTCGGTCTATTCTTTTGATTTATAAGGGATTTTGCCGATTTCGGCCTATTGGTTAAAAAATGA
GCTGATTTAACAAAAATTTAACGCGAATTTTAACAAAATATTAACGTTTACAATTTCCTGATGCGGTATT
TTCTCCTTACGCATCTGTGCGGTATTTCACACCGCATATCGACGGTCGAGGAGAACTTCTAGTATATCCA
CATACCTAATATTATTGCCTTATTAAAAATGGAATCCCAACAATTACATCAAAATCCACATTCTCTTCAA
AATCAATTGTCCTGTACTTCCTTGTTCATGTGTGTTCAAAAACGTTATATTTATAGGATAATTATACTCT
ATTTCTCAACAAGTAATTGGTTGTTTGGCCGAGCGGTCTAAGGCGCCTGATTCAAGAAATATCTTGACCG
CAGTTAACTGTGGGAATACTCAGGTATCGTAAGATGCAAGAGTTCGAATCTCTTAGCAACCATTATTTTT
TTCCTCAACATAACGAGAACACACAGGGGCGCTATCGCACAGAATCAAATTCGATGACTGGAAATTTTTT
GTTAATTTCAGAGGTCGCCTGACGCATATACCTTTTTCAACTGAAAAATTGGGAGAAAAAGGAAAGGTGA
GAGGCCGGAACCGGCTTTTCATATAGAATAGAGAAGCGTTCATGACTAAATGCTTGCATCACAATACTTG
AAGTTGACAATATTATTTAAGGACCTATTGTTTTTTCCAATAGGTGGTTAGCAATCGTCTTACTTTCTAA
CTTTTCTTACCTTTTACATTTCAGCAATATATATATATATTTCAAGGATATACCATTCTAATGTCTGCCC
CTATGTCTGCCCCTAAGAAGATCGTCGTTTTGCCAGGTGACCACGTTGGTCAAGAAATCACAGCCGAAGC
CATTAAGGTTCTTAAAGCTATTTCTGATGTTCGTTCCAATGTCAAGTTCGATTTCGAAAATCATTTAATT
GGTGGTGCTGCTATCGATGCTACAGGTGTCCCACTTCCAGATGAGGCGCTGGAAGCCTCCAAGAAGGTTG
ATGCCGTTTTGTTAGGTGCTGTGGGTGGTCCTAAATGGGGTACCGGTAGTGTTAGACCTGAACAAGGTTT
ACTAAAAATCCGTAAAGAACTTCAATTGTACGCCAACTTAAGACCATGTAACTTTGCATCCGACTCTCTT
TTAGACTTATCTCCAATCAAGCCACAATTTGCTAAAGGTACTGACTTCGTTGTTGTCAGAGAATTAGTGG
GAGGTATTTACTTTGGTAAGAGAAAGGAAGACGATGGTGATGGTGTCGCTTGGGATAGTGAACAATACAC
CGTTCCAGAAGTGCAAAGAATCACAAGAATGGCCGCTTTCATGGCCCTACAACATGAGCCACCATTGCCT
ATTTGGTCCTTGGATAAAGCTAATGTTTTGGCCTCTTCAAGATTATGGAGAAAAACTGTGGAGGAAACCA
TCAAGAACGAATTCCCTACATTGAAGGTTCAACATCAATTGATTGATTCTGCCGCCATGATCCTAGTTAA
GAACCCAACCCACCTAAATGGTATTATAATCACCAGCAACATGTTTGGTGATATCATCTCCGATGAAGCC
TCCGTTATCCCAGGTTCCTTGGGTTTGTTGCCATCTGCGTCCTTGGCCTCTTTGCCAGACAAGAACACCG
CATTTGGTTTGTACGAACCATGCCACGGTTCTGCTCCAGATTTGCCAAAGAATAAGGTTGACCCTATCGC
CACTATCTTGTCTGCTGCAATGATGTTGAAATTGTCATTGAACTTGCCTGAAGAAGGTAAGGCCATTGAA
GATGCAGTTAAAAAGGTTTTGGATGCAGGTATCAGAACTGGTGATTTAGGTGGTTCCAACAGTACCACCG
AAGTCGGTGATGCTGTCGCCGAAGAAGTTAAGAAAATCCTTGCTTAAAAAGATTCTCTTTTTTTATGATA
TTTGTACATAAACTTTATAAATGAAATTCATAATAGAAACGACACGAAATTACAAAATGGAATATGTTCA
TAGGGTAGACGAAACTATATACGCAATCTACATACATTTATCAAGAAGGAGAAAAAGGAGGATAGTAAAG
GAATACAGGTAAGCAAATTGATACTAATGGCTCAACGTGATAAGGAAAAAGAATTGCACTTTAACATTAA
TATTGACAAGGAGGAGGGCACCACACAAAAAGTTAGGTGTAACAGAAAATCATGAAACTACGATTCCTAA
TTTGATATTGGAGGATTTTCTCTAAAAAAAAAAAAATACAACAAATAAAAAACACTCAATGACCTGACCA
TTTGATGGAGTTTAAGTCAATACCTTCTTGAACCATTTCCCATAATGGTGAAAGTTCCCTCAAGAATTTT
ACTCTGTCAGAAACGGCCTTACGACGTAGTCGATATGGTGCACTCTCAGTACAATCTGCTCTGATGCCGC
ATAGTTAAGCCAGCCCCGACACCCGCCAACACCCGCTGACGCGCCCTGACGGGCTTGTCTGCTCCCGGCA
TCCGCTTACAGACAAGCTGTGACCGTCTCCGGGAGCTGCATGTGTCAGAGGTTTTCACCGTCATCACCGA
AACGCGCGA
Features (pLannotate 1.2.2; 33 found; start..end, strand, type, name):
     70..573     -  misc_feature   CEN/ARS: S. cerevisiae CEN6 centromere fused to an autonomously replicating sequence
    610..714     +  promoter       AmpR promoter: bla
    715..1575    +  CDS            AmpR: β-lactamase; bla; confers resistance to ampicillin, carbenicillin, and related antibiotics
   1746..2334    +  rep_origin     ori: high-copy-number ColE1/pMB1/pBR322/pUC origin of replication
   2517..2609    +  CDS            lacI (fragment): lac repressor; lacI; The lac repressor binds to the lac operator to inhibit transcription in E. coli. This inhibition can be relieved by adding lactose or isopropyl-β-D-thiogalactopyranoside (IPTG).
   2622..2643    +  protein_bind   CAP binding site: CAP binding activates transcription in the presence of cAMP. E. coli catabolite activator protein
   2658..2688    +  promoter       lac promoter: promoter for the E. coli lac operon
   2696..2712    +  protein_bind   lac operator: The lac repressor binds to the lac operator to inhibit transcription in E. coli. This inhibition can be relieved by adding lactose or isopropyl-β-D-thiogalactopyranoside (IPTG). lac repressor encoded by lacI
   2757..2775    +  promoter       T3 promoter: promoter for bacteriophage T3 RNA polymerase
   2799..3240    +  promoter       GAL1 promoter: S. cerevisiae GAL1; inducible promoter, regulated by Gal4
   3255..3275    +  misc_feature   MCS (fragment): pBluescript multiple cloning site
   3279..3403    +  protein_bind   attR1: mutant version of attR; recombination site for the Gateway® LR reaction LR Clonase™
   3428..3458    +  promoter       lac UV5 promoter: E. coli lac promoter with an "up" mutation
   3482..3511    +  promoter       cat promoter (fragment): promoter of the E. coli cat gene encoding chloramphenicol acetyltransferase
   3512..4171    +  CDS            CmR: chloramphenicol acetyltransferase; cat; confers resistance to chloramphenicol
   4353..4511    +  CDS            ccdA (fragment): CCDA_ECO57 - Also known as H, letA. Experimental evidence at protein level: Swiss-Prot protein existence level 1. Antitoxin component of a type II toxin-antitoxin (TA) system which inhibits the post-segregational killing (PSK) of plasmid-free cells, also referred to as a plasmid addiction system. Binds to and blocks the activity of CcdB; will also remove bound CcdB protein from the CcdB-GyrA complex by forming a CcdA-CcdB complex, a process termed rejuvenation. Functions as a transcriptional corepressor for the ccdAB operon, repression also requires CcdB (By similarity). From Escherichia coli
   4516..4818    +  CDS            ccdB: CCDB_ECOLI - Also known as G, letB, letD. Experimental evidence at protein level: Swiss-Prot protein existence level 1. Toxic component of a type II toxin-antitoxin (TA) system, functioning in plasmid maintainence. Responsible for the post- segregational killing (PSK) of plasmid-free cells, also referred to as a plasmid addiction system. Half-life of over 2 hours. Cell killing by CcdB is accompanied by filamentation, defects in chromosome and plasmid segregation, defects in cell division, formation of anucleate cells, decreased DNA synthesis and plasmid loss. Interferes with the activity of DN
   4862..4986    -  protein_bind   attR2: mutant version of attR; recombination site for the Gateway® LR reaction LR Clonase™
   4990..5023    +  misc_feature   MCS (fragment): pBluescript multiple cloning site
   5045..5122    +  CDS            CBP: calmodulin-binding peptide derived from skeletal muscle myosin light chain kinase; binds calmodulin with nanomolar affinity in the presence of calcium
   5243..5392    +  CDS            spa (fragment): SPA_STAAE - Experimental evidence at protein level: Swiss-Prot protein existence level 1. Plays a role in the inhibition of the host innate and adaptive immune responses. Possesses five immunoglobulin-binding domains that capture both the fragment crystallizable region (Fc region) and the Fab region (part of Ig that identifies antigen) of immunoglobulins (By similarity). In turn, Staphylococcus aureus is protected from phagocytic killing via inhibition of Ig Fc region. In addition, the host elicited B-cell response is prevented due to a decrease of antibody-secreting cell proliferation that en
   5528..5908    +  CDS            protein A (fragment): immunoglobulin binding domains of Staphylocuccus aureus protein A
   5921..6168    +  terminator     CYC1 terminator: S. cerevisiae CYC1; transcription terminator for CYC1
   6187..6205    -  promoter       T7 promoter: promoter for bacteriophage T7 RNA polymerase
   6213..6368    +  CDS            lacZα (fragment): LacZα fragment of β-galactosidase; lacZ fragment
   6376..6831    +  rep_origin     f1 ori (sequence partly withheld): f1 bacteriophage origin of replication; arrow indicates direction of (+) strand synthesis
   6832..6884    -  misc_feature   bom (fragment): basis of mobility region from pBR322
   6914..6991    +  CDS            YO192_YEAST (fragment): Experimental evidence at protein level: Swiss-Prot protein existence level 1. From Saccharomyces cerevisiae (strain ATCC 204508 / S288c) (Baker's yeast).
   7131..7535    +  promoter       LEU2 promoter: S. cerevisiae LEU2
   7548..8642    +  CDS            LEU2: 3-isopropylmalate dehydrogenase, required for leucine biosynthesis; S. cerevisiae LEU2; yeast auxotrophic marker
   9004..9105    -  CDS            NFS1 (fragment): NFS1_YEAST - Also known as SPL1 From Saccharomyces cerevisiae (strain ATCC 204508 / S288c) (Baker's yeast).
   9118..9168    -  misc_feature   bom (fragment): basis of mobility region from pBR322
   9270..1       -  CDS            rop (fragment) (across the origin): Rop protein, which maintains plasmids at low copy number; rop
