[The description below was written by a language model from this plasmid's Addgene catalogue record and pLannotate feature annotations shown in this document.]
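Description:
pAG415GAL-ccdB-TAP is an empty Gateway destination vector for galactose-inducible expression of C-terminally TAP-tagged proteins in Saccharomyces cerevisiae. It is built on the pRS415 backbone, a low-copy centromeric shuttle plasmid: the CEN6/ARS element provides stable replication and segregation in yeast, and the LEU2 gene with its own promoter allows selection by leucine prototrophy in leu2 strains. In E. coli the plasmid replicates from a ColE1/pUC-type origin and carries ampicillin resistance. An f1 origin and leftover pBluescript elements (lac promoter/operator, lacZα fragment, T3 and T7 promoters) remain from the parental vector.

The expression unit consists of the Gal4-regulated GAL1 promoter, the Gateway cassette, the TAP tag coding region and the CYC1 terminator. The cassette is flanked by attR1 and attR2 and contains a chloramphenicol acetyltransferase gene and the ccdB toxin gene. Because CcdB poisons DNA gyrase, the unrecombined vector must be propagated in a ccdB-tolerant strain, where chloramphenicol together with ampicillin selects for retention of the cassette. In an LR reaction with an entry clone, the open reading frame of interest replaces the cassette, and loss of ccdB gives counter-selection against unreacted vector in ordinary E. coli strains.

An insert lacking a stop codon is then fused in frame to the downstream TAP tag, annotated here as a calmodulin-binding peptide followed by immunoglobulin-binding domains of Staphylococcus aureus protein A. This arrangement supports two-step tandem affinity purification of protein complexes as well as detection of the fusion protein. The plasmid belongs to a suite of yeast Gateway vectors designed for high-throughput genetic analysis. The depositor notes that the full sequence is provided for reference only and may not match the plasmid exactly.
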