Addgene plasmid #14265: pAG415GAL-ccdB-TAP
Purpose: (Empty Backbone)
Depositing lab: Susan Lindquist. Depositing organization: Whitehead Institute for Biomedical Research. Publication: A suite of Gateway cloning vectors for high-throughput genetic analysis in Saccharomyces cerevisiae. Alberti S, Gitler AD, Lindquist S. Yeast. 2007 Oct . 24(10):913-9. 10.1002/yea.1502 PubMed 17583893.
Backbone
  Vector backbone: pRS415
  Vector type: Yeast Expression ; Gateway Destination
  Selectable markers: LEU2
Growth in bacteria
  Bacterial resistance: Chloramphenicol and Ampicillin, 25 & 100 μg/mL
  Growth temperature: 37°C
  Growth strain: ccdB Survival
  Growth instructions: DB3.1, ccdB Survival
  Copy number: Unknown
Gene/Insert
  Gene/Insert name: None
  Tag / fusion protein: TAP (C terminal on backbone)
  Cloning method: Gateway Cloning
  Sequencing primers: 5′ GAL1
Terms and licenses: Academic/Nonprofit Terms; Industry Terms: Not Available to Industry
Depositor comments: Type of plasmid: CEN. This plasmid contains the Gateway technology from Invitrogen; Invitrogen requires purchasing of Gateway Clonase for carrying out the Gateway recombinational cloning reaction http://www.invitrogen.com Please note that the full plasmid sequence is provided as a reference only, and may not match the exact sequence of the plasmid.
How to cite: pAG415GAL-ccdB-TAP was a gift from Susan Lindquist (Addgene plasmid # 14265)
