>Addgene plasmid #14265 | pAG415GAL-ccdB-TAP | addgene partial sequence | sequence record 20752 | 14265 with pRS_marker
GAGGGAACTTTCACCATTATGGGAAATGGTTCAAGAAGGTATTGACTTAAACTCCATCAAATGGTCAGGT
CATTGAGTGTTTTTTATTTGTTGTATTTTTTTTTTTTTAGAGAAAATCCTCCAATATATAAATTAGGAAT
CATAGTTTCATGATTTTCTGTTACACCTAACTTTTTGTGTGGTGCCCTCCTCCTTGTCAATATTAATGTT
AAAGTGCAATTCTTTTTCCTTATCACGTTGAGCCATTAGTATCAATTTGCTTACCTGTATTCCTTTACAT
CCTCCTTTTTCTCCTTCTTGATAAATGTATGTAGATTGCGTATATAGTTTCGTCTACCCTATGAACATAT
TCCATTTTGTAATTTCGTGTCGTTTCTATTATGAATTTCATTTATAAAGTTTATGTACAAATATCATAAA
AAAAGAAAATCTTTTTAAGCAAGGATTTTCTTAACTTCTTCGGCGACAGCATCACCGACTTCGGTGGTAC
TGTTGGAACCACCTAAATCACCAGTTCTGATACCTGCATCCCAAACCTTTTTAACTGC
