>Addgene plasmid #14265 | pAG415GAL-ccdB-TAP | addgene partial sequence | sequence record 20753 | 14265 with GW5
GTAAAGCCTGGGGGTGCCTAATGCGGCCGCCATAGTGACTGGATATGTTGTGTTTTACAGTATTATGTAG
TCTGTTTTTTATGCAAAATCTAATTTAATATATTGATATTTATATCATTTTACGTTTCTCGTTCAGCTTT
TTTGTACAAACTTGTGATGGGGGATCCACTAGTTCTAGAATCCGGGGTTTTTTCTCCTTGACGTTAAAGT
ATAGAGGTATATTAACAATTTTTTGTTGATACTTTTATTACATTTGAATAAGAAGTAATACAAACCGAAA
ATGTTGAAAGTATTAGTTAAAGTGGTTATGCAGTTTTTGCATTTATATATCTGTTAATAGATCAAAAATC
ATCGCTTCGCTGATTAATTACCCCAGAAATAAGGCTAAAAAACTAATCGCATTATCATCCTATGGTTGTT
AATTTGATTCGTTCATTTGAAGGTTTGTGGGGCCAGGTTACTGCCAATTTTTCCTCTTCATAACCATAAA
AGCTAGTATTGTAGAATCTTTATTGTTCGGAGCAGTGCGGCGCGAGGCACATCTGCGTTTCAGGAACGCG
ACCGGTGAAGACGAAGACGCACGGAGGAGAGTCTTCCTTCGGAAGGCTGTCACCCGCTCGGCGGCTTCTA
ATCCGTA
