>Addgene plasmid #14265 | pAG415GAL-ccdB-TAP | addgene partial sequence | sequence record 20754 | 14265 with GW3
GGGGAAGAAGTGGCTGATCTCAGCCACCGCGAAAATGACATCAAAAACGCCATTAACCTGATGTTCTGGG
GAATATAAATGTCAGGCTCCCTTATACACAGCCAGTCTGCAGGTCGACCATAGTGACTGGATATGTTGTG
TTTTACAGTATTATGTAGTCTGTTTTTTATGCAAAATCTAATTTAATATATTGATATTTATATCATTTTA
CGTTTCTCGTTCAGCTTTCTTGTACAAAGTGGTGATGGGCTGCAGGAATTCGATATCAAGCTTATCGATA
GGTGGACCAGGTGGTGGAATGAAGCGACGATGGAAAAAGAATTTCATAGCCGTCTCAGCAGCCAACCGCT
TTAAGAAAATCTCATCCTCCGGGGCACTTGATTATGGTACCCCAACTACTGCTTCTGAAAATCTATATTT
TCAAGGTGAACTAAAAACTGCTGCTTTGGCTCAACATGCGATTAAGGGTGAAGCTCAAAAACTTAATGAC
TCTCAAGCTCCAAAAGCTGATGCGCAACAAAATAACTTCAACAAAGATCAACAAAGCGCCTTCTATGAAA
TCTTGAACATGCCTAACTTAAACGAAGCGCAACGTAACGGCTTCATTCAAAGTCTTAAAGACGACCCAAG
CCAAAGCACTAACGTTTTAGGTGAAGCTAAAAAATTAAACGAATCTCAAGCACCGAAAGCTGATAACAAT
TTCAA
