>Addgene plasmid #14265 | pAG415GAL-ccdB-TAP | addgene partial sequence | sequence record 132593 | AmpSeq-F 5'-ctcatgagcggatacatatttgaa-3'
AATAGGGGTTCCGCGCACATTTCCCCGAAAAGTGCCACCTGAACGAAGCATCTGTGCTTCATTTTGTAGA
ACAAAAATGCAACGCGAGAGCGCTAATTTTTCAAACAAAGAATCTGAGCTGCATTTTTACAGAACAGAAA
TGCAACGCGAAAGCGCTATTTTACCAACGAAGAATCTGTGCTTCATTTTTGTAAAACAAAAATGCAACGC
GAGAGCGCTAATTTTTCAAACAAAGAATCTGAGCTGCATTTTTACAGAACAGAAATGCAACGCGAGAGCG
CTATTTTACCAACAAAGAATCTATACTTCTTTTTTGTTCTACAAAAATGCATCCCGAGAGCGCTATTTTT
CTAACAAAGCATCTTAGATTACTTTTTTTCTCCTTTGTGCGCTCTATAATGCAGTCTCTTGATAACTTTT
TGCACTGTAGGTCCGTTAAGGTTAGAAGAAGGCTACTTTGGTGTCTATTTTCTCTTCCATAAAAAAAGCC
TGACTCCACTTCCCGCGTTTACTGATTACTAGCGAAGCTGCGGGTGCATTTTTTCAAGATAAAGGCATCC
CCGATTATATTCTATACCGATGTGGATTGCGCATACTTTGTGAACAGAAAGTGATAGCGTTGATGATTCT
TCATTGGTCAGAAAATTATGAACGGTTTCTTCTATTTTGTCTCTATATACTACGTATAGGAAATGTTTAC
ATTTTCGTATTGTTTTCGATTCACTCTATGAATAGTTCTTACTACAATTTTTTTGTCTAAAGAGTAATAC
TAGAGATAAACATAAAAAATGTAGAGGTCGAGTTTAGATGCAAGTTCAAGGAGCGAAAGGTGGATGGGTA
GGTTATATAGGGATATAGCACAGAGATATATAGCAAAGAGATACTTTTGAGCAATGTTTGTGGAAGCGGT
ATTCGCAATATTTTAGTAGCTCGTTACAGTCC
